>Addgene plasmid #113447 | pcDNA3.1 GW-NL-myc | addgene full sequence | sequence record 220784 | Addgene NGS Result
TGGTAAGCACAACCATGCAGAATGAAGCCCGTCGTCTGCGTGCCGAACGCTGGAAAGCGGAAAATCAGGA
AGGGATGGCTGAGGTCGCCCGGTTTATTGAAATGAACGGCTCTTTTGCTGACGAGAACAGGGGCTGGTGA
AATGCAGTTTAAGGTTTACACCTATAAAAGAGAGAGCCGTTATCGTCTGTTTGTGGATGTACAGAGTGAT
ATTATTGACACGCCCGGGCGACGGATGGTGATCCCCCTGGCCAGTGCACGTCTGCTGTCAGATAAAGTCC
CCCGTGAACTTTACCCGGTGGTGCATATCGGGGATGAAAGCTGGCGCATGATGACCACCGATATGGCCAG
TGTGCCGGTCTCCGTTATCGGGGAAGAAGTGGCTGATCTCAGCCACCGCGAAAATGACATCAAAAACGCC
ATTAACCTGATGTTCTGGGGAATATAAATGTCAGGCTCCCTTATACACAGCCAGTCTGCAGGTCGACCAT
AGTGACTGGATATGTTGTGTTTTACAGTATTATGTAGTCTGTTTTTTATGCAAAATCTAATTTAATATAT
TGATATTTATATCATTTTACGTTTCTCGTTCAGCTTTCTTGTACAAAGTGGTGAAGCTTGTCTTCACACT
CGAAGATTTCGTTGGGGACTGGCGACAGACAGCCGGCTACAACCTGGACCAAGTCCTTGAACAGGGAGGT
GTGTCCAGTTTGTTTCAGAATCTCGGGGTGTCCGTAACTCCGATCCAAAGGATTGTCCTGAGCGGTGAAA
ATGGGCTGAAGATCGACATCCATGTCATCATCCCGTATGAAGGTCTGAGCGGCGACCAAATGGGCCAGAT
CGAAAAAATTTTTAAGGTGGTGTACCCTGTGGATGATCATCACTTTAAGGTGATCCTGCACTATGGCACA
CTGGTAATCGACGGGGTTACGCCGAACATGATCGACTATTTCGGACGGCCGTATGAAGGCATCGCCGTGT
TCGACGGCAAAAAGATCACTGTAACAGGGACCCTGTGGAACGGCAACAAAATTATCGACGAGCGCCTGAT
CAACCCCGACGGCTCCCTGCTGTTCCGAGTAACCATCAACGGAGTGACCGGCTGGCGGCTGTGCGAACGC
ATTCTGGCGGAACAGAAACTGATCTCTGAAGAAGACCTGTGACTCGAGTCTAGAGGGCCCGTTTAAACCC
GCTGATCAGCCTCGACTGTGCCTTCTAGTTGCCAGCCATCTGTTGTTTGCCCCTCCCCCGTGCCTTCCTT
GACCCTGGAAGGTGCCACTCCCACTGTCCTTTCCTAATAAAATGAGGAAATTGCATCGCATTGTCTGAGT
AGGTGTCATTCTATTCTGGGGGGTGGGGTGGGGCAGGACAGCAAGGGGGAGGATTGGGAAGACAATAGCA
GGCATGCTGGGGATGCGGTGGGCTCTATGGCTTCTGAGGCGGAAAGAACCAGCTGGGGCTCTAGGGGGTA
TCCCC
[124 nt withheld, positions 1476-1599]
C
[91 nt withheld, positions 1601-1691]
A
[49 nt withheld, positions 1693-1741]
CCTTTGACGTTGGAGTCCACGTTCTTT
[37 nt withheld, positions 1769-1805]
ACCCTATCTCGGTCTATTCTTTTGATTTATAAGGGATTTTGCCGATTTCGGCCTATTGGTTAAAAAATGA
GCTGATTTAACAAAAATTTAACGCGAATTAATTCTGTGGAATGTGTGTCAGTTAGGGTGTGGAAAGTCCC
CAGGCTCCCCAGCAGGCAGAAGTATGCAAAGCATGCATCTCAATTAGTCAGCAACCAGGTGTGGAAAGTC
CCCAGGCTCCCCAGCAGGCAGAAGTATGCAAAGCATGCATCTCAATTAGTCAGCAACCATAGTCCCGCCC
CTAACTCCGCCCATCCCGCCCCTAACTCCGCCCAGTTCCGCCCATTCTCCGCCCCATGGCTGACTAATTT
TTTTTATTTATGCAGAGGCCGAGGCCGCCTCTGCCTCTGAGCTATTCCAGAAGTAGTGAGGAGGCTTTTT
TGGAGGCCTAGGCTTTTGCAAAAAGCTCCCGGGAGCTTGTATATCCATTTTCGGATCTGATCAAGAGACA
GGATGAGGATCGTTTCGCATGATTGAACAAGATGGATTGCACGCAGGTTCTCCGGCCGCTTGGGTGGAGA
GGCTATTCGGCTATGACTGGGCACAACAGACAATCGGCTGCTCTGATGCCGCCGTGTTCCGGCTGTCAGC
GCAGGGGCGCCCGGTTCTTTTTGTCAAGACCGACCTGTCCGGTGCCCTGAATGAACTGCAGGACGAGGCA
GCGCGGCTATCGTGGCTGGCCACGACGGGCGTTCCTTGCGCAGCTGTGCTCGACGTTGTCACTGAAGCGG
GAAGGGACTGGCTGCTATTGGGCGAAGTGCCGGGGCAGGATCTCCTGTCATCTCACCTTGCTCCTGCCGA
GAAAGTATCCATCATGGCTGATGCAATGCGGCGGCTGCATACGCTTGATCCGGCTACCTGCCCATTCGAC
CACCAAGCGAAACATCGCATCGAGCGAGCACGTACTCGGATGGAAGCCGGTCTTGTCGATCAGGATGATC
TGGACGAAGAGCATCAGGGGCTCGCGCCAGCCGAACTGTTCGCCAGGCTCAAGGCGCGCATGCCCGACGG
CGAGGATCTCGTCGTGACCCATGGCGATGCCTGCTTGCCGAATATCATGGTGGAAAATGGCCGCTTTTCT
GGATTCATCGACTGTGGCCGGCTGGGTGTGGCGGACCGCTATCAGGACATAGCGTTGGCTACCCGTGATA
TTGCTGAAGAGCTTGGCGGCGAATGGGCTGACCGCTTCCTCGTGCTTTACGGTATCGCCGCTCCCGATTC
GCAGCGCATCGCCTTCTATCGCCTTCTTGACGAGTTCTTCTGAGCGGGACTCTGGGGTTCGAAATGACCG
ACCAAGCGACGCCCAACCTGCCATCACGAGATTTCGATTCCACCGCCGCCTTCTATGAAAGGTTGGGCTT
CGGAATCGTTTTCCGGGACGCCGGCTGGATGATCCTCCAGCGCGGGGATCTCATGCTGGAGTTCTTCGCC
CACCCCAACTTGTTTATTGCAGCTTATAATGGTTACAAATAAAGCAATAGCATCACAAATTTCACAAATA
AAGCATTTTTTTCACTGCATTCTAGTTGTGGTTTGTCCAAACTCATCAATGTATCTTATCATGTCTGTAT
ACCGTCGACCTCTAGCTAGAGCTTGGCGTAATCATGGTCATAGCTGTTTCCTGTGTGAAATTGTTATCCG
CTCACAATTCCACACAACATACGAGCCGGAAGCATAAAGTGTAAAGCCTGGGGTGCCTAATGAGTGAGCT
AACTCACATTAATTGCGTTGCGCTCACTGCCCGCTTTCCAGTCGGGAAACCTGTCGTGCCAGCTGCATTA
ATGAATCGGCCAACGCGCGGGGAGAGGCGGTTTGCGTATTGGGCGCTCTTCCGCTTCCTCGCTCACTGAC
TCGCTGCGCTCGGTCGTTCGGCTGCGGCGAGCGGTATCAGCTCACTCAAAGGCGGTAATACGGTTATCCA
CAGAATCAGGGGATAACGCAGGAAAGAACATGTGAGCAAAAGGCCAGCAAAAGGCCAGGAACCGTAAAAA
GGCCGCGTTGCTGGCGTTTTTCCATAGGCTCCGCCCCCCTGACGAGCATCACAAAAATCGACGCTCAAGT
CAGAGGTGGCGAAACCCGACAGGACTATAAAGATACCAGGCGTTTCCCCCTGGAAGCTCCCTCGTGCGCT
CTCCTGTTCCGACCCTGCCGCTTACCGGATACCTGTCCGCCTTTCTCCCTTCGGGAAGCGTGGCGCTTTC
TCATAGCTCACGCTGTAGGTATCTCAGTTCGGTGTAGGTCGTTCGCTCCAAGCTGGGCTGTGTGCACGAA
CCCCCCGTTCAGCCCGACCGCTGCGCCTTATCCGGTAACTATCGTCTTGAGTCCAACCCGGTAAGACACG
ACTTATCGCCACTGGCAGCAGCCACTGGTAACAGGATTAGCAGAGCGAGGTATGTAGGCGGTGCTACAGA
GTTCTTGAAGTGGTGGCCTAACTACGGCTACACTAGAAGAACAGTATTTGGTATCTGCGCTCTGCTGAAG
CCAGTTACCTTCGGAAAAAGAGTTGGTAGCTCTTGATCCGGCAAACAAACCACCGCTGGTAGCGGTGGTT
TTTTTGTTTGCAAGCAGCAGATTACGCGCAGAAAAAAAGGATCTCAAGAAGATCCTTTGATCTTTTCTAC
GGGGTCTGACGCTCAGTGGAACGAAAACTCACGTTAAGGGATTTTGGTCATGAGATTATCAAAAAGGATC
TTCACCTAGATCCTTTTAAATTAAAAATGAAGTTTTAAATCAATCTAAAGTATATATGAGTAAACTTGGT
CTGACAGTTACCAATGCTTAATCAGTGAGGCACCTATCTCAGCGATCTGTCTATTTCGTTCATCCATAGT
TGCCTGACTCCCCGTCGTGTAGATAACTACGATACGGGAGGGCTTACCATCTGGCCCCAGTGCTGCAATG
ATACCGCGAGACCCACGCTCACCGGCTCCAGATTTATCAGCAATAAACCAGCCAGCCGGAAGGGCCGAGC
GCAGAAGTGGTCCTGCAACTTTATCCGCCTCCATCCAGTCTATTAATTGTTGCCGGGAAGCTAGAGTAAG
TAGTTCGCCAGTTAATAGTTTGCGCAACGTTGTTGCCATTGCTACAGGCATCGTGGTGTCACGCTCGTCG
TTTGGTATGGCTTCATTCAGCTCCGGTTCCCAACGATCAAGGCGAGTTACATGATCCCCCATGTTGTGCA
AAAAAGCGGTTAGCTCCTTCGGTCCTCCGATCGTTGTCAGAAGTAAGTTGGCCGCAGTGTTATCACTCAT
GGTTATGGCAGCACTGCATAATTCTCTTACTGTCATGCCATCCGTAAGATGCTTTTCTGTGACTGGTGAG
TACTCAACCAAGTCATTCTGAGAATAGTGTATGCGGCGACCGAGTTGCTCTTGCCCGGCGTCAATACGGG
ATAATACCGCGCCACATAGCAGAACTTTAAAAGTGCTCATCATTGGAAAACGTTCTTCGGGGCGAAAACT
CTCAAGGATCTTACCGCTGTTGAGATCCAGTTCGATGTAACCCACTCGTGCACCCAACTGATCTTCAGCA
TCTTTTACTTTCACCAGCGTTTCTGGGTGAGCAAAAACAGGAAGGCAAAATGCCGCAAAAAAGGGAATAA
GGGCGACACGGAAATGTTGAATACTCATACTCTTCCTTTTTCAATATTATTGAAGCATTTATCAGGGTTA
TTGTCTCATGAGCGGATACATATTTGAATGTATTTAGAAAAATAAACAAATAGGGGTTCCGCGCACATTT
CCCCGAAAAGTGCCACCTGACGTCGACGGATCGGGAGATCTCCCGATCCCCTATGGTGCACTCTCAGTAC
AATCTGCTCTGATGCCGCATAGTTAAGCCAGTATCTGCTCCCTGCTTGTGTGTTGGAGGTCGCTGAGTAG
TGCGCGAGCAAAATTTAAGCTACAACAAGGCAAGGCTTGACCGACAATTGCATGAAGAATCTGCTTAGGG
TTAGGCGTTTTGCGCTGCTTCGCGATGTACGGGCCAGATATACGCGTTGACATTGATTATTGACTAGTTA
TTAATAGTAATCAATTACGGGGTCATTAGTTCATAGCCCATATATGGAGTTCCGCGTTACATAACTTACG
GTAAATGGCCCGCCTGGCTGACCGCCCAACGACCCCCGCCCATTGACGTCAATAATGACGTATGTTCCCA
TAGTAACGCCAATAGGGACTTTCCATTGACGTCAATGGGTGGAGTATTTACGGTAAACTGCCCACTTGGC
AGTACATCAAGTGTATCATATGCCAAGTACGCCCCCTATTGACGTCAATGACGGTAAATGGCCCGCCTGG
CATTATGCCCAGTACATGACCTTATGGGACTTTCCTACTTGGCAGTACATCTACGTATTAGTCATCGCTA
TTACCATGGTGATGCGGTTTTGGCAGTACATCAATGGGCGTGGATAGCGGTTTGACTCACGGGGATTTCC
AAGTCTCCACCCCATTGACGTCAATGGGAGTTTGTTTTGGCACCAAAATCAACGGGACTTTCCAAAATGT
CGTAACAACTCCGCCCCATTGACGCAAATGGGCGGTAGGCGTGTACGGTGGGAGGTCTATATAAGCAGAG
CTCTCTGGCTAACTAGAGAACCCACTGCTTACTGGCTTATCGAAATTAATACGACTCACTATAGGGAGAC
CCAAGCTGGCTAGCACAAGTTTGTACAAAAAAGCTGAACGAGAAACGTAAAATGATATAAATATCAATAT
ATTAAATTAGATTTTGCATAAAAAACAGACTACATAATACTGTAAAACACAACATATCCAGTCACTATGG
CGGCCGCATTAGGCACCCCAGGCTTTACACTTTATGCTTCCGGCTCGTATAATGTGTGGATTTTGAGTTA
GGATCCGTCGAGATTTTCAGGAGCTAAGGAAGCTAAAATGGAGAAAAAAATCACTGGATATACCACCGTT
GATATATCCCAATGGCATCGTAAAGAACATTTTGAGGCATTTCAGTCAGTTGCTCAATGTACCTATAACC
AGACCGTTCAGCTGGATATTACGGCCTTTTTAAAGACCGTAAAGAAAAATAAGCACAAGTTTTATCCGGC
CTTTATTCACATTCTTGCCCGCCTGATGAATGCTCATCCGGAATTCCGTATGGCAATGAAAGACGGTGAG
CTGGTGATATGGGATAGTGTTCACCCTTGTTACACCGTTTTCCATGAGCAAACTGAAACGTTTTCATCGC
TCTGGAGTGAATACCACGACGATTTCCGGCAGTTTCTACACATATATTCGCAAGATGTGGCGTGTTACGG
TGAAAACCTGGCCTATTTCCCTAAAGGGTTTATTGAGAATATGTTTTTCGTCTCAGCCAATCCCTGGGTG
AGTTTCACCAGTTTTGATTTAAACGTGGCCAATATGGACAACTTCTTCGCCCCCGTTTTCACCATGGGCA
AATATTATACGCAAGGCGACAAGGTGCTGATGCCGCTGGCGATTCAGGTTCATCATGCCGTTTGTGATGG
CTTCCATGTCGGCAGAATGCTTAATGAATTACAACAGTACTGCGATGAGTGGCAGGCGGGGCGTAATCTA
GAGGATCCGGCTTACTAAAAGCCAGATAACAGTATGCGTATTTGCGCGCTGATTTTTGCGGTATAAGAAT
ATATACTGATATGTATACCCGAAGTATGTCAAAAAGAGGTATGCTATGAAGCAGCGTATTACAGTGACAG
TTGACAGCGACAGCTATCAGTTGCTCAAGGCATATATGATGTCAATATCTCCGGTC
Features (pLannotate 1.2.2; 28 found; start..end, strand, type, name):
    142..447     +  CDS            ccdB: CcdB, a bacterial toxin that poisons DNA gyrase; ccdB; Plasmids containing the ccdB gene cannot be propagated in standard E. coli strains.
    488..612     -  protein_bind   attR2: mutant version of attR; recombination site for the Gateway® LR reaction LR Clonase™
    620..1129    +  CDS            Nluc: NanoLuc® luciferase human codon-optimized
   1133..1155    +  CDS            3xMyc (fragment): 3 tandem Myc epitope tags
   1206..1430    +  polyA_signal   bGH poly(A) signal: bovine growth hormone polyadenylation signal
   1434..1455    +  promoter       SV40 promoter (fragment): SV40 enhancer and early promoter
   1476..1904    +  rep_origin     f1 ori (sequence partly withheld): f1 bacteriophage origin of replication; arrow indicates direction of (+) strand synthesis
   1918..2247    +  promoter       SV40 promoter: SV40 enhancer and early promoter
   2314..3105    +  CDS            neo: KKA2_KLEPN - Also known as kan, nptII. Experimental evidence at protein level: Swiss-Prot protein existence level 1. Resistance to kanamycin, neomycin, paromomycin, ribostamycin, butirosin and gentamicin B. From Klebsiella pneumoniae.
   3129..3287    +  CDS            ble (fragment): BLE_KLEPN - Experimental evidence at protein level: Swiss-Prot protein existence level 1. Binding protein with a strong affinity to the bleomycin family of antibiotics. Binds to CL990; an antimitotic-antibiotic compound. From Klebsiella pneumoniae.
   3282..3403    +  polyA_signal   SV40 poly(A) signal: SV40 polyadenylation signal
   3476..3492    -  protein_bind   lac operator: The lac repressor binds to the lac operator to inhibit transcription in E. coli. This inhibition can be relieved by adding lactose or isopropyl-β-D-thiogalactopyranoside (IPTG). lac repressor encoded by lacI
   3500..3530    -  promoter       lac promoter: promoter for the E. coli lac operon
   3545..3566    -  protein_bind   CAP binding site: CAP binding activates transcription in the presence of cAMP. E. coli catabolite activator protein
   3579..3671    -  CDS            lacI (fragment): lac repressor; lacI; The lac repressor binds to the lac operator to inhibit transcription in E. coli. This inhibition can be relieved by adding lactose or isopropyl-β-D-thiogalactopyranoside (IPTG).
   3854..4442    -  rep_origin     ori: high-copy-number ColE1/pMB1/pBR322/pUC origin of replication
   4613..5473    -  CDS            AmpR: β-lactamase; bla; confers resistance to ampicillin, carbenicillin, and related antibiotics
   5474..5578    -  promoter       AmpR promoter: bla
   5637..5689    -  misc_feature   bom (fragment): basis of mobility region from pBR322
   5844..6223    +  enhancer       CMV enhancer: human cytomegalovirus immediate early enhancer
   6224..6427    +  promoter       CMV promoter: human cytomegalovirus (CMV) immediate early promoter
   6423..6456    +  LTR            5' LTR (truncated) (fragment): truncated 5' long terminal repeat (LTR) from HIV-1
   6472..6490    +  promoter       T7 promoter: promoter for bacteriophage T7 RNA polymerase
   6510..6634    +  protein_bind   attR1: mutant version of attR; recombination site for the Gateway® LR reaction LR Clonase™
   6659..6689    +  promoter       lac UV5 promoter: E. coli lac promoter with an "up" mutation
   6713..6742    +  promoter       cat promoter (fragment): promoter of the E. coli cat gene encoding chloramphenicol acetyltransferase
   6743..7423    +  CDS            CmR: chloramphenicol acetyltransferase confers resistance to chloramphenicol
   7580..137     +  CDS            ccdA (fragment) (across the origin): CCDA_ECO57 - Also known as H, letA. Experimental evidence at protein level: Swiss-Prot protein existence level 1. Antitoxin component of a type II toxin-antitoxin (TA) system which inhibits the post-segregational killing (PSK) of plasmid-free cells, also referred to as a plasmid addiction system. Binds to and blocks the activity of CcdB; will also remove bound CcdB protein from the CcdB-GyrA complex by forming a CcdA-CcdB complex, a process termed rejuvenation. Functions as a transcriptional corepressor for the ccdAB operon, repression also requires CcdB (By similarity). From Escherichia coli
