[The description below was written by a language model from this plasmid's Addgene catalogue record and pLannotate feature annotations shown in this document.]
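Description:
pcDNA3.1 GW-NL-myc is an empty Gateway destination vector built on the pcDNA3.1 mammalian expression backbone, designed to express a protein of interest as a C-terminal fusion to NanoLuc luciferase followed by a c-Myc epitope. The sequenced plasmid is about 7.6 kb. It replicates in E. coli from a high-copy ColE1/pUC-type origin and carries an ampicillin resistance gene on the backbone. An f1 origin is also present. Because the Gateway cassette encodes the gyrase toxin CcdB alongside a chloramphenicol acetyltransferase gene, the unrecombined vector is maintained under combined ampicillin and chloramphenicol selection in a ccdB-tolerant strain.

The expression unit runs from the CMV immediate-early enhancer and promoter, past a T7 promoter, into the attR1–CmR–ccdB–attR2 cassette. This is followed directly by the human codon-optimised NanoLuc coding sequence, a Myc tag (annotated as a short fragment of a 3xMyc feature, consistent with the single tag named in the catalogue entry) and the bovine growth hormone polyadenylation signal. An LR recombination with an entry clone replaces the CmR/ccdB cassette with the open reading frame. This removes the toxin, so recombinants can grow in standard strains, and it places the insert upstream of the NanoLuc-Myc tag. A separate SV40 promoter–neomycin phosphotransferase–SV40 poly(A) unit permits G418 selection of transfected mammalian cells. Several short annotations, such as the HIV-1 LTR, ble and lacI fragments, appear to be incidental matches to backbone sequence rather than functional elements.

The associated publication describes a bioluminescence-based two-hybrid method with a double readout for quantitative mapping of protein–protein interactions in mammalian cells. In that context, this vector is used to generate NanoLuc-tagged fusion proteins.
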