Addgene plasmid #113447: pcDNA3.1 GW-NL-myc
Purpose: (Empty Backbone) NanoLuc Gateway shuttle vector for C-terminal fusions
Depositing lab: Erich Wanker. Depositing organization: Max-Delbrueck-Centrum fuer Molekulare Medizin (MDC). Publication: LuTHy: a double-readout bioluminescence-based two-hybrid technology for quantitative mapping of protein-protein interactions in mammalian cells. Trepte P, Kruse S, Kostova S, Hoffmann S, Buntru A, Tempelmeier A, Secker C, Diez L, Schulz A, Klockmeier K, Zenkner M, Golusik S, Rau K, Schnoegl S, Garner CC, Wanker EE. Mol Syst Biol. 2018 Jul 11;14(7):e8071. doi: 10.15252/msb.20178071. PubMed 29997244.
Backbone
  Vector backbone: pcDNA3.1
  Backbone size (bp): 5428
  Vector type: Mammalian Expression, Luciferase ; Gateway shuttle vector
  Promoter: CMV
  Selectable markers: Neomycin (select with G418)
  Tag / fusion protein: NanoLuc-cmyc (C terminal on insert)
Growth in bacteria
  Bacterial resistance: Chloramphenicol and Ampicillin, 25 & 100 μg/mL
  Growth temperature: 37°C
  Growth strain: ccdB Survival
  Copy number: High Copy
Gene/Insert
  Cloning method: Gateway Cloning
  Sequencing primers: 5′ GCAAATGGGCGGTAGGCGT; 3′ CCCCGAGATTCTGAAACAAAC
Terms and licenses: Academic/Nonprofit Terms; Industry Terms: Not Available to Industry
How to cite: pcDNA3.1 GW-NL-myc was a gift from Erich Wanker (Addgene plasmid # 113447 ; http://n2t.net/addgene:113447 ; RRID:Addgene_113447)
